>Addgene plasmid #101656 | CC1-Pos6 | addgene full sequence | sequence record 194603 | Addgene NGS Result
GGTTAAAAAATGAGCTGATTTAACAAAAATTTAACGCGAATTAATTCTGTGGAATGTGTGTCAGTTAGGG
TGTGGAAAGTCCCCAGGCTCCCCAGCAGGCAGAAGTATGCAAAGCATGCATCTCAATTAGTCAGCAACCA
GGTGTGGAAAGTCCCCAGGCTCCCCAGCAGGCAGAAGTATGCAAAGCATGCATCTCAATTAGTCAGCAAC
CATAGTCCCGCCCCTAACTCCGCCCATCCCGCCCCTAACTCCGCCCAGTTCCGCCCATTCTCCGCCCCAT
GGCTGACTAATTTTTTTTATTTATGCAGAGGCCGAGGCCGCCTCTGCCTCTGAGCTATTCCAGAAGTAGT
GAGGAGGCTTTTTTGGAGGCCTAGGCTTTTGCAAAAAGCTCCCGGGAGCTTGTATATCCATTTTCGGATC
TGATCAGCACGTGATGAAAAAGCCTGAACTCACCGCGACGTCTGTCGAGAAGTTTCTGATCGAAAAGTTC
GACAGCGTCTCCGACCTGATGCAGCTCTCGGAGGGCGAAGAATCTCGTGCTTTCAGCTTCGATGTAGGAG
GGCGTGGATATGTCCTGCGGGTAAATAGCTGCGCCGATGGTTTCTACAAAGATCGTTATGTTTATCGGCA
CTTTGCATCGGCCGCGCTCCCGATTCCGGAAGTGCTTGACATTGGGGAATTCAGCGAGAGCCTGACCTAT
TGCATCTCCCGCCGTGCACAGGGTGTCACGTTGCAAGACCTGCCTGAAACCGAACTGCCCGCTGTTCTGC
AGCCGGTCGCGGAGGCCATGGATGCGATCGCTGCGGCCGATCTTAGCCAGACGAGCGGGTTCGGCCCATT
CGGACCGCAAGGAATCGGTCAATACACTACATGGCGTGATTTCATATGCGCGATTGCTGATCCCCATGTG
TATCACTGGCAAACTGTGATGGACGACACCGTCAGTGCGTCCGTCGCGCAGGCTCTCGATGAGCTGATGC
TTTGGGCCGAGGACTGCCCCGAAGTCCGGCACCTCGTGCACGCGGATTTCGGCTCCAACAATGTCCTGAC
GGACAATGGCCGCATAACAGCGGTCATTGACTGGAGCGAGGCGATGTTCGGGGATTCCCAATACGAGGTC
GCCAACATCTTCTTCTGGAGGCCGTGGTTGGCTTGTATGGAGCAGCAGACGCGCTACTTCGAGCGGAGGC
ATCCGGAGCTTGCAGGATCGCCGCGGCTCCGGGCGTATATGCTCCGCATTGGTCTTGACCAACTCTATCA
GAGCTTGGTTGACGGCAATTTCGATGATGCAGCTTGGGCGCAGGGTCGATGCGACGCAATCGTCCGATCC
GGAGCCGGGACTGTCGGGCGTACACAAATCGCCCGCAGAAGCGCGGCCGTCTGGACCGATGGCTGTGTAG
AAGTACTCGCCGATAGTGGAAACCGACGCCCCAGCACTCGTCCGAGGGCAAAGGAATAGCACGTGCTACG
AGATTTCGATTCCACCGCCGCCTTCTATGAAAGGTTGGGCTTCGGAATCGTTTTCCGGGACGCCGGCTGG
ATGATCCTCCAGCGCGGGGATCTCATGCTGGAGTTCTTCGCCCACCCCAACTTGTTTATTGCAGCTTATA
ATGGTTACAAATAAAGCAATAGCATCACAAATTTCACAAATAAAGCATTTTTTTCACTGCATTCTAGTTG
TGGTTTGTCCAAACTCATCAATGTATCTTATCATGTCTGTATACCGTCGACCTCTAGCTAGAGCTTGGCG
TAATCATGGTCATAGCTGTTTCCTGTGTGAAATTGTTATCCGCTCACAATTCCACACAACATACGAGCCG
GAAGCATAAAGTGTAAAGCCTGGGGTGCCTAATGAGTGAGCTAACTCACATTAATTGCGTTGCGCTCACT
GCCCGCTTTCCAGTCGGGAAACCTGTCGTGCCAGCTGCATTAATGAATCGGCCAACGCGCGGGGAGAGGC
GGTTTGCGTATTGGGCGCTCTTCCGCTTCCTCGCTCACTGACTCGCTGCGCTCGGTCGTTCGGCTGCGGC
GAGCGGTATCAGCTCACTCAAAGGCGGTAATACGGTTATCCACAGAATCAGGGGATAACGCAGGAAAGAA
CATGTGAGCAAAAGGCCAGCAAAAGGCCAGGAACCGTAAAAAGGCCGCGTTGCTGGCGTTTTTCCATAGG
CTCCGCCCCCCTGACGAGCATCACAAAAATCGACGCTCAAGTCAGAGGTGGCGAAACCCGACAGGACTAT
AAAGATACCAGGCGTTTCCCCCTGGAAGCTCCCTCGTGCGCTCTCCTGTTCCGACCCTGCCGCTTACCGG
ATACCTGTCCGCCTTTCTCCCTTCGGGAAGCGTGGCGCTTTCTCATAGCTCACGCTGTAGGTATCTCAGT
TCGGTGTAGGTCGTTCGCTCCAAGCTGGGCTGTGTGCACGAACCCCCCGTTCAGCCCGACCGCTGCGCCT
TATCCGGTAACTATCGTCTTGAGTCCAACCCGGTAAGACACGACTTATCGCCACTGGCAGCAGCCACTGG
TAACAGGATTAGCAGAGCGAGGTATGTAGGCGGTGCTACAGAGTTCTTGAAGTGGTGGCCTAACTACGGC
TACACTAGAAGAACAGTATTTGGTATCTGCGCTCTGCTGAAGCCAGTTACCTTCGGAAAAAGAGTTGGTA
GCTCTTGATCCGGCAAACAAACCACCGCTGGTAGCGGTGGTTTTTTTGTTTGCAAGCAGCAGATTACGCG
CAGAAAAAAAGGATCTCAAGAAGATCCTTTGATCTTTTCTACGGGGTCTGACGCTCAGTGGAACGAAAAC
TCACGTTAAGGGATTTTGGTCATGAGATTATCAAAAAGGATCTTCACCTAGATCCTTTTAAATTAAAAAT
GAAGTTTTAAATCAATCTAAAGTATATATGAGTAAACTTGGTCTGACAGTTACCAATGCTTAATCAGTGA
GGCACCTATCTCAGCGATCTGTCTATTTCGTTCATCCATAGTTGCCTGACTCCCCGTCGTGTAGATAACT
ACGATACGGGAGGGCTTACCATCTGGCCCCAGTGCTGCAATGATACCGCGAGACCCACGCTCACCGGCTC
CAGATTTATCAGCAATAAACCAGCCAGCCGGAAGGGCCGAGCGCAGAAGTGGTCCTGCAACTTTATCCGC
CTCCATCCAGTCTATTAATTGTTGCCGGGAAGCTAGAGTAAGTAGTTCGCCAGTTAATAGTTTGCGCAAC
GTTGTTGCCATTGCTACAGGCATCGTGGTGTCACGCTCGTCGTTTGGTATGGCTTCATTCAGCTCCGGTT
CCCAACGATCAAGGCGAGTTACATGATCCCCCATGTTGTGCAAAAAAGCGGTTAGCTCCTTCGGTCCTCC
GATCGTTGTCAGAAGTAAGTTGGCCGCAGTGTTATCACTCATGGTTATGGCAGCACTGCATAATTCTCTT
ACTGTCATGCCATCCGTAAGATGCTTTTCTGTGACTGGTGAGTACTCAACCAAGTCATTCTGAGAATAGT
GTATGCGGCGACCGAGTTGCTCTTGCCCGGCGTCAATACGGGATAATACCGCGCCACATAGCAGAACTTT
AAAAGTGCTCATCATTGGAAAACGTTCTTCGGGGCGAAAACTCTCAAGGATCTTACCGCTGTTGAGATCC
AGTTCGATGTAACCCACTCGTGCACCCAACTGATCTTCAGCATCTTTTACTTTCACCAGCGTTTCTGGGT
GAGCAAAAACAGGAAGGCAAAATGCCGCAAAAAAGGGAATAAGGGCGACACGGAAATGTTGAATACTCAT
ACTCTTCCTTTTTCAATATTATTGAAGCATTTATCAGGGTTATTGTCTCATGAGCGGATACATATTTGAA
TGTATTTAGAAAAATAAACAAATAGGGGTTCCGCGCACATTTCCCCGAAAAGTGCCACCTGACGTCGACG
GATCGGGAGATCTCCCGATCCCCTATGGTGCACTCTCAGTACAATCTGCTCTGATGCCGCATAGTTAAGC
CAGTATCTGCTCCCTGCTTGTGTGTTGGAGGTCGCTGAGTAGTGCGCGAGCAAAATTTAAGCTACAACAA
GGCAAGGCTTGACCGACAATTGCATGAAGAATCTGCTTAGGGTTAGGCGTTTTGCGCTGCTTCGCGATGT
ACGGGCCAGATATACGCGTTGACATTGATTATTGACTAGTTATTAATAGTAATCAATTACGGGGTCATTA
GTTCATAGCCCATATATGGAGTTCCGCGTTACATAACTTACGGTAAATGGCCCGCCTGGCTGACCGCCCA
ACGACCCCCGCCCATTGACGTCAATAATGACGTATGTTCCCATAGTAACGCCAATAGGGACTTTCCATTG
ACGTCAATGGGTGGAGTATTTACGGTAAACTGCCCACTTGGCAGTACATCAAGTGTATCATATGCCAAGT
ACGCCCCCTATTGACGTCAATGACGGTAAATGGCCCGCCTGGCATTATGCCCAGTACATGACCTTATGGG
ACTTTCCTACTTGGCAGTACATCTACGTATTAGTCATCGCTATTACCATGGTGATGCGGTTTTGGCAGTA
CATCAATGGGCGTGGATAGCGGTTTGACTCACGGGGATTTCCAAGTCTCCACCCCATTGACGTCAATGGG
AGTTTGTTTTGGCACCAAAATCAACGGGACTTTCCAAAATGTCGTAACAACTCCGCCCCATTGACGCAAA
TGGGCGGTAGGCGTGTACGGTGGGAGGTCTATATAAGCAGAGCTCTCTGGCTAACTAGAGAACCCACTGC
TTACTGGCTTATCGAAATTAATACGACTCACTATAGGGAGACCCAAGCTGGCTAGCACCATGGAGGGATT
CGACGGTTCAGATTTTAGTCCTCCAGCTGATTTAGTTGGCGTTGACGGTGCAGTCATGCGGAACGTCGTT
GACGTCACGATAAATGGTGACGTCACTGCTCCGCCGAAAGCTGCGCCAAGAAAAAGTGAATCGGTAAAGA
AAGTTCATTGGAATGATGTAGACCAAGGACCGAGTGAAAAACCAGAGACAAGACAGGAGGAACGAATAGA
TATACCCGAGATTTCAGGTCTATGGTGGGGCGAGAATGAACATGGAGTGGACGATGGGAGAATGGAGATA
CCTACTACTGGTGTAGGTCGCGTCCAGTTTCGGATCCGAGCAGTGATTGATCATCTAGGGATGCGAGTCT
TTGGAGTCTTCCTAATTTTCTTGGACATCATCCTCATGATCATTGATCTCAGTCTTATCGATAAAAGTGA
ATCTTCACAATCCTTTTATGACGGGATGGCTTTGGCTCTTTCTTGTTATTTCATGCTGGATTTAGGATTA
AGGATATTTGCCTACGGGCCCAAGCTTTTCTTCACCAACCCTTGGGAGGTGGCTGATGGTTTGATTATCG
TTGTCACATTCGTCGTCACGATATTTTACACTGTGTTAGATGAATACGGTACCGAAACAGGAGCCGATGG
TTTGGGGCGGTTGGTTGTGTTGGCCCGTTTGCTGCGTGTGGTTCGGTTAGCAAGAATATTTAGATCCCAC
AGAAGGATGGGGAGGCCTATGAGTAAAGGAGAAGAACTTTTCACTGGAGTTGTCCCAATTCTTGTTGAAT
TAGATGGTGATGTTAATGGGCACAAATTTTCTGTCAGTGGAGAGGGTGAAGGTGATGCAACATACGGAAA
ACTTACCCTTAAATTTATTTGCACTACTGGAAAACTACCTGTTCCATGGCCAACACTTGTCACTACTTTA
ACTTATGGTGTTCAATGCTTTTCAAGATACCCAGATCATATGAAACGGCATGACTTTTTCAAGAGTGCCA
TGCCCGAAGGTTATGTACAGGAAAGAACTATATTTTTCAAAGATGACGGGAACTACAAGACACGTGCTGA
AGTCAAGTTTGAAGGTGATACCCTTGTTAATAGAATCGAGTTAAAAGGTATTGATTTTAAAGAAGATGGA
AACATTCTTGGACACAAATTGGAATACAACTATAACGATCACCAGGTGTACATCATGGCAGACAAACAAA
AGAATGGAATCAAAGCTAACTTCAAAATTAGACACAACATTGAAGATGGAGGCGTTCAACTAGCAGACCA
TTATCAACAAAATACTCCAATTGGCGATGGGCCCGTCCTTTTACCAGACAACCATTACCTGTTTACAACT
TCTACTCTTTCGAAAGATCCCAACGAAAAGAGAGACCACATGGTCCTTCTTGAGTTTGTAACAGCTGATG
GGATTACACATGGCATGGATGAACTATACAAATGATCTAGAACTCGAGTCTAGAGGGCCCGTTTAAACCC
GCTGATCAGCCTCGACTGTGCCTTCTAGTTGCCAGCCATCTGTTGTTTGCCCCTCCCCCGTGCCTTCCTT
GACCCTGGAAGGTGCCACTCCCACTGTCCTTTCCTAATAAAATGAGGAAATTGCATCGCATTGTCTGAGT
AGGTGTCATTCTATTCTGGGGGGTGGGGTGGGGCAGGACAGCAAGGGGGAGGATTGGGAAGACAATAGCA
GGCATGCTGGGGATGCGGTGGGCTCTATGGCTTCTGAGGCGGAAAGAACCAGCTGGGGCTCTAGGGGGTA
TCCCC
[124 nt withheld, positions 6586-6709]
C
[91 nt withheld, positions 6711-6801]
A
[49 nt withheld, positions 6803-6851]
CCTTTGACGTTGGAGTCCACGTTCTTT
[37 nt withheld, positions 6879-6915]
ACCCTATCTCGGTCTATTCTTTTGATTTATAAGGGATTTTGCCGATTTCGGCCTATT
Features (pLannotate 1.2.2; 20 found; start..end, strand, type, name):
     56..385     +  promoter       SV40 promoter: SV40 enhancer and early promoter
    434..1459    +  CDS            HygR: aminoglycoside phosphotransferase from E. coli; aph(4)-Ia; confers resistance to hygromycin
   1469..1594    +  CDS            ble (fragment): BLE_KLEPN - Experimental evidence at protein level: Swiss-Prot protein existence level 1. Binding protein with a strong affinity to the bleomycin family of antibiotics. Binds to CL990; an antimitotic-antibiotic compound. From Klebsiella pneumoniae.
   1589..1710    +  polyA_signal   SV40 poly(A) signal: SV40 polyadenylation signal
   1783..1799    -  protein_bind   lac operator: The lac repressor binds to the lac operator to inhibit transcription in E. coli. This inhibition can be relieved by adding lactose or isopropyl-β-D-thiogalactopyranoside (IPTG). lac repressor encoded by lacI
   1807..1837    -  promoter       lac promoter: promoter for the E. coli lac operon
   1852..1873    -  protein_bind   CAP binding site: CAP binding activates transcription in the presence of cAMP. E. coli catabolite activator protein
   1886..1978    -  CDS            lacI (fragment): lac repressor; lacI; The lac repressor binds to the lac operator to inhibit transcription in E. coli. This inhibition can be relieved by adding lactose or isopropyl-β-D-thiogalactopyranoside (IPTG).
   2161..2749    -  rep_origin     ori: high-copy-number ColE1/pMB1/pBR322/pUC origin of replication
   2920..3780    -  CDS            AmpR: β-lactamase; bla; confers resistance to ampicillin, carbenicillin, and related antibiotics
   3781..3885    -  promoter       AmpR promoter: bla
   3944..3996    -  misc_feature   bom (fragment): basis of mobility region from pBR322
   4151..4530    +  enhancer       CMV enhancer: human cytomegalovirus immediate early enhancer
   4531..4734    +  promoter       CMV promoter: human cytomegalovirus (CMV) immediate early promoter
   4730..4763    +  LTR            5' LTR (truncated) (fragment): truncated 5' long terminal repeat (LTR) from HIV-1
   4779..4797    +  promoter       T7 promoter: promoter for bacteriophage T7 RNA polymerase
   5549..6263    +  CDS            superecliptic pHluorin (fragment): pH-sensitive mutant of green fluorescent protein (Ng et al., 2002) excited strongly by blue light at neutral pH but minimally fluorescent at acidic pH
   6316..6540    +  polyA_signal   bGH poly(A) signal: bovine growth hormone polyadenylation signal
   6544..6565    +  promoter       SV40 promoter (fragment): SV40 enhancer and early promoter
   6586..42      +  rep_origin     f1 ori (across the origin) (sequence partly withheld): f1 bacteriophage origin of replication; arrow indicates direction of (+) strand synthesis
