[The description below was written by a language model from this plasmid's Addgene catalogue record and pLannotate feature annotations shown in this document.]
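Description:
CC1-Pos6 is a mammalian expression plasmid built on a hygromycin-selectable pcDNA3.1 backbone. It carries a genetically encoded fluorescent voltage indicator. The roughly 1.4 kb insert was cloned between NheI and XhoI sites, both of which are retained. The record describes it as a modified version of the CC1-M240 probe in which the linker contains four arginines. The fluorescent reporter is super ecliptic pHluorin, a pH-sensitive GFP variant, carrying the A227D mutation. The feature table places the pHluorin coding region at the 3' end of the insert. About 750 nt of upstream sequence is unannotated and presumably encodes the voltage-responsive portion and the linker, but the record does not name the origin or identity of that domain.

Expression is driven by the CMV immediate-early enhancer and promoter and terminated by the bovine growth hormone polyadenylation signal. A T7 promoter sits just upstream of the insert. A separate SV40 early promoter drives the hygromycin resistance gene, followed by an SV40 poly(A) signal, which allows selection of stably transfected mammalian cells. In E. coli the plasmid replicates from a high-copy ColE1/pUC-type origin and is selected with ampicillin through the β-lactamase gene. An f1 origin is also present. Several short annotated fragments (ble, lacI, bom, a truncated HIV-1 LTR match) look like backbone remnants or incidental sequence matches rather than functional elements.

According to the associated publication title, the construct comes from work on improving a voltage indicator by changing the charge composition of its cytoplasmic region. It is suited to expression in cultured mammalian cells for optical recording of membrane potential.
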