Addgene plasmid #101656: CC1-Pos6
Purpose: CC1-Pos6 is a modified version of CC1-M240 that has 4 arginines in its linker. (* super ecliptic pHluorin A227D)
Depositing lab: Bradley Baker. Depositing organization: Korea Institute of Science and Technology. Publication: Improving a genetically encoded voltage indicator by modifying the cytoplasmic charge composition. Lee S, Geiller T, Jung A, Nakajima R, Song YK, Baker BJ. Sci Rep. 2017 Aug 15;7(1):8286. doi: 10.1038/s41598-017-08731-2. PubMed 28811673.
Backbone
  Vector backbone: pcDNA3.1
  Backbone size w/o insert (bp): 5400
  Vector type: Mammalian Expression
  Selectable markers: Hygromycin
Growth in bacteria
  Bacterial resistance: Ampicillin, 100 μg/mL
  Growth temperature: 37°C
  Growth strain: DH5alpha
  Copy number: High Copy
Gene/Insert
  Gene/Insert name: CC1-Pos6
  Insert size (bp): 1446
  Cloning method: Restriction Enzyme; 5′ cloning site Nhe1 (not destroyed); 3′ cloning site Xho1 (not destroyed)
  Sequencing primers: 5′ CMV-forward; 3′ BGH-R or custom
Terms and licenses: Academic/Nonprofit Terms; Industry Terms: Not Available to Industry
How to cite: CC1-Pos6 was a gift from Bradley Baker (Addgene plasmid # 101656 ; http://n2t.net/addgene:101656 ; RRID:Addgene_101656)
